Addgene plasmid #146438: pAc5.1B-EGFP-DmGW182-delM2-dsRNAres_H
Purpose: Insect Expression of DmGW182-delM2-dsRNAres
Depositing lab: Elisa Izaurralde. Depositing organization: Max Planck Institute for Developmental Biology.
Backbone
  Vector backbone: Unknown
  Vector type: Insect Expression
Growth in bacteria
  Bacterial resistance: Ampicillin, 100 μg/mL
  Growth temperature: 37°C
  Growth strain: DH5alpha
  Copy number: Low Copy
Gene/Insert
  Gene/Insert name: DmGW182-delM2-dsRNAres
  Species: D. melanogaster (fly)
  Mutation: Two non silent mutations V704A and N799S and one silent mutation G2295A compared to the sequence given by NM_166780.1 varA.
  Entrez Gene: gw (a.k.a. Dmel_CG31992, CG11484, CG31992, CG9905, Dmel\CG31992, GQ182, GW, GW182, Gw, Gw182, anon-EST:Posey205, dGW182, gw182)
  Cloning method: Unknown
Terms and licenses: Academic/Nonprofit Terms; Industry Terms: Not Available to Industry
Depositor comments: Plasmids from this collection were made available to the research community and donated after the lab closed. Please note that the sequence provided by the depositing laboratory may be theoretical/predicted or based on Sanger sequencing results. There may be discrepancies between sequencing results obtained by Addgene and the depositor sequence. If an Addgene verified sequence is not available, please contact before placing your order to request that our lab fully sequence the plasmid.
How to cite: pAc5.1B-EGFP-DmGW182-delM2-dsRNAres_H was a gift from Elisa Izaurralde (Addgene plasmid # 146438 ; http://n2t.net/addgene:146438 ; RRID:Addgene_146438)
