[The description below was written by a language model from this plasmid's Addgene catalogue record and pLannotate feature annotations shown in this document.]
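Description:
pAc5.1B-EGFP-DmGW182-delM2-dsRNAres_H is a 9.9 kb insect expression plasmid for producing a GFP-tagged variant of the Drosophila melanogaster GW182 protein (gene gw, also called Gawky) in fly cells. The catalogue lists the backbone as unknown, although the name and the annotated parts point to a pAc5.1-type vector. Expression is driven by the constitutive Drosophila actin 5C (Ac5) promoter and terminated by an SV40 polyadenylation signal. In bacteria the plasmid is maintained through a ColE1/pUC-family origin and selected with ampicillin via the β-lactamase gene and its own promoter. The record describes it as low copy, even though the annotation tool labels the origin as a high-copy type. Short fragments annotated as SV40 large T antigen and a tetracycline resistance gene appear to be non-functional backbone remnants.

The payload is an EGFP coding sequence placed upstream of the gw open reading frame, giving an N-terminally fluorescent fusion. A V5 epitope sequence lies just downstream of the insert, but the record does not say whether it is read in frame with the fusion. The name indicates a "delM2" deletion and a dsRNA-resistant version of the coding sequence, though the record does not define the boundaries of the deletion or the changes that confer resistance. Relative to the reference transcript, the depositor notes two amino-acid substitutions (V704A and N799S) and one silent nucleotide change. A dsRNA-resistant design is generally used for complementation experiments, in which endogenous GW182 is depleted by RNAi and the mutant is expressed in its place. The stated purpose, however, is simply insect expression of this variant. The deposited sequence may be theoretical or based on Sanger data.
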