Features (pLannotate 1.2.2; 10 found; start..end, strand, type, name):
     56..2568    +  promoter       Ac5 promoter: Drosophila melanogaster actin 5C promoter
   2588..3304    +  CDS            EGFP: EGFP is a basic (constitutively fluorescent) green fluorescent protein published in 1996, derived from Aequorea victoria. It is reported to be a rapidly-maturing weak dimer with moderate acid sensitivity.
   3347..7162    +  CDS            gw (fragment): GAWKY_DROME - Also known as GW182 From Drosophila melanogaster (Fruit fly).
   7188..7229    +  CDS            V5 tag: epitope tag from simian virus 5
   7329..7463    -  polyA_signal   SV40 poly(A) signal: SV40 polyadenylation signal
   7486..7570    -  CDS            large T antigen (fragment): large T antigen from SV40 (simian virus 40)
   7571..8041    +  CDS            TcR (fragment): tetracycline efflux protein; tet; confers resistance to tetracycline
   8085..8673    -  rep_origin     ori: high-copy-number ColE1/pMB1/pBR322/pUC origin of replication
   8844..9704    -  CDS            AmpR: β-lactamase; bla; confers resistance to ampicillin, carbenicillin, and related antibiotics
   9705..9809    -  promoter       AmpR promoter: bla
>Addgene plasmid #146438 | pAc5.1B-EGFP-DmGW182-delM2-dsRNAres_H | depositor full sequence | sequence record 288883 | Full Sequence
CTTCAAGGAATTAATTCTATATTCTAAAAACACAAATGATACTTCTAAAAAAAATCATGAATGGCATCAA
CTCTGAATCAAATCTTTGCAGATGCACCTACTTCTCATTTCCACTGTCACATCATTTTTCCAGATCTCGC
TGCCTGTTATGTGGCCCACAAACCAAGACACGTTTTATGGCCATTAAAGCTGGCTGATCGTCGCCAAACA
CCAAATACATATCAATATGTACATTCGAGAAAGAAGCGATCAAAGAAGCGTCTTCGGGCGAGTAGGAGAA
TGCGGAGGAGAAGGAGAACGAGCTGATCTAGTATCTCTCCACAATCCAATGCCAACTGACCAACTGGCCA
TATTCGGAGCAATTTGAAGCCAATTTCCATCGCCTGGCGATCGCTCCATTCTTGGCTATATGTTTTTCAC
CGTTCCCGGGGCCATTTTCAAAGACTCGTCGGTAAGATAAGATTGTGTCACTCGCTGTCTCTCTTCATTT
GTCGAAGAATGCTGAGGAATTTCGCGATGACGTCGGCGAGTATTTTGAAGAATGAGAATAATTTGTATTT
ATACGAAAATCAGTTAGTGGAATTTTCTACAAAAACATGTTATCTATAGATAATTTTGTTGCAAAATATG
TTGACTATGACAAAGATTGTATGTATATACCTTTAATGTATTCTCATTTTCTTATGTATTTATAATGGCA
ATGATGATACTGATGATATTTTAAGATGATGCCAGACCACAGGCTGATTTCTGCGTCTTTTGCCGAACGC
AGTGCATGTGCGGTTGTTGTTTTTTGGAATAGTTTCAATTTTCGGACTGTCCGCTTTGATTTCAGTTTCT
TGGCTTATTCAAAAAGCAAAGTAAAGCCAAAAAAGCGAGATGGCAATACCAAATGCGGCAAAACGGTAGT
GGAAGGAAAGGGGTGCGGGGCAGCGGAAGGAAGGGTGGGGCGGGGCGTGGCGGGGTCTGTGGCTGGGCGC
GACGTCACCGACGTTGGAGCCACTCCTTTGACCATGTGTGCGTGTGTGTATTATTCGTGTCTCGCCACTC
GCCGGTTGTTTTTTTCTTTTTATCTCGCTCTCTCTAGCGCCATCTCGTACGCATGCTCAACGCACCGCAT
GTTGCCGTGTCCTTTATGCGTCATTTTGGCTCGAAATAGGCAATTATTTAAACAAAGATTAGTCAACGAA
AACGCTAAAATAAATAAGTCTACAATATGGTTACTTATTGCCATGTGTGTGCAGCCAACGATAGCAACAA
AAGCAACAACACAGTGGCTTTCCCTCTTTCACTTTTTGTTTGCAAGCGCGTGCGAGCAAGACGGCACGAC
CGGCAAACGCAATTACGCTGACAAAGAGCAGACGAAGTTTTGGCCGAAAAACATCAAGGCGCCTGATACG
AATGCATTTGCAATAACAATTGCGATATTTAATATTGTTTATGAAGCTGTTTGACTTCAAAACACACAAA
AAAAAAAATAAAACAAATTATTTGAAAGAGAATTAGGAATCGGACAGCTTATCGTTACGGGCTAACAGCA
CACCGAGACGAAATAGCTTACCTGACGTCACAGCCTCTGGAAGAACTGCCGCCAAGCAGAGAGAGAGAGA
AAAAGAGGGAGAGCAGCTTAGACCGCATGTGCTTGTGTGTGAGGCGTCTCTCTCTTCGTCTCCTGTTTGC
GCAAACGCATAGACTGCACTGAGAAAATCGATTACCTATTTTTTATGAATGAATATTTGCACTATTACTA
TTCAAAACTATTAAGATAGCAATCACATTCAATAGCCAAATACTATACCACCTGAGCGATGCAACGAAAT
GATCAATTTGAGCAAAAATGCTGCATATTTAGGACGGCATCATTATAGAAATGCTTCTTGCTGTGTACTT
TTCTCTCGTCTGGCAGCTGTTTCGCCGTTATTGTTAAAACCGGCTTAAGTTAGGTGTGTTTTCTACGACT
AGTGATGCCCCTACTAGAAGATGTGTGTTGCACAAATGTCCCTGAATAACCAATTTGAAGTGCAGATAGC
AGTAAACGTAAGCTAATATGAATATTATTTAACTGTAATGTTTTAATATCGCTGGACATTACTAATAAAC
CCACTATAAACACATGTACATATGTATGTTTTGGCATACAATGAGTAGTTGGGGAAAAAATGTGTAAAAG
CACCGTGACCATCACAGCATAAAGATAACCAGCTGAAGTATCGAATATGAGTAACCCCCAAATTGAATCA
CATGCCGCAACTGATAGGACCCATGGAAGTACACTCTTCATGGCGATATACAAGACACACACAAGCACGA
ACACCCAGTTGCGGAGGAAATTCTCCGTAAATGAAAACCCAATCGGCGAACAATTCATACCCATATATGG
TAAAAGTTTTGAACGCGACTTGAGAGCGGAGAGCATTGCGGCTGATAAGGTTTTAGCGCTAAGCGGGCTT
TATAAAACGGGCTGCGGGACCAGTTTTCATATCACTACCGTTTGAGTTCTTGTGCTGTGTGGATACTCCT
CCCGACACAAAGCCGCTCCATCAGCCAGCAGTCGTCTAATCCAGAGACCCCGGATCGGGGTACCAACATG
GTGAGCAAGGGCGAGGAGCTGTTCACCGGGGTGGTGCCCATCCTGGTCGAGCTGGACGGCGACGTAAACG
GCCACAAGTTCAGCGTGTCCGGCGAGGGCGAGGGCGATGCCACCTACGGCAAGCTGACCCTGAAGTTCAT
CTGCACCACCGGCAAGCTGCCCGTGCCCTGGCCCACCCTCGTGACCACCCTGACCTACGGCGTGCAGTGC
TTCAGCCGCTACCCCGACCACATGAAGCAGCACGACTTCTTCAAGTCCGCCATGCCCGAAGGCTACGTCC
AGGAGCGCACCATCTTCTTCAAGGACGACGGCAACTACAAGACCCGCGCCGAGGTGAAGTTCGAGGGCGA
CACCCTGGTGAACCGCATCGAGCTGAAGGGCATCGACTTCAAGGAGGACGGCAACATCCTGGGGCACAAG
CTGGAGTACAACTACAACAGCCACAACGTCTATATCATGGCCGACAAGCAGAAGAACGGCATCAAGGTGA
ACTTCAAGATCCGCCACAACATCGAGGACGGCAGCGTGCAGCTCGCCGACCACTACCAGCAGAACACCCC
CATCGGCGACGGCCCCGTGCTGCTGCCCGACAACCACTACCTGAGCACCCAGTCCGCCCTGAGCAAAGAC
CCCAACGAGAAGCGCGATCACATGGTCCTGCTGGAGTTCGTGACCGCCGCCGGGATCACTCTCGGCATGG
ACGAGCTGTACAAGCCAAGCTTGAATTCTGCAGATATCCAGCACAGTGGCGGCCGCATGCGTGAAGCCCT
TTTTTCCCAAGATGGCTGGGGCTGTCAGCATGTTAACCAGGATACTAATTGGGAAGTTCCCAGTTCGCCA
GAACCAGCCAATAAGGATGCACCCGGTCCACCAATGTGGAAGCCAAGCATTAACAATGGTACTGATCTTT
GGGAGTCCAATTTGAGAAACGGAGGTCAGCCGGCCGCACAGCAAGTTCCAAAGCCGTCGTGGGGTCATAC
ACCATCCTCTAACTTAGGTGGAACATGGGGTGAGGACGACGATGGCGCCGATAGTAGTAGTGTGTGGACT
GGAGGAGCTGTTAGCAACGCGGGATCCGGAGCTGCAGTGGGAGTAAACCAAGCCGGAGTTAATGTCGGTC
CAGGCGGTGTTGTTTCGTCTGGCGGACCTCAGTGGGGACAAGGTGTCGTTGGCGTCGGACTTGGATCAAC
TGGCGGAAATGGTTCCAGTAACATTACAGGCTCTTCGGGCGTTGCCACGGGAAGCAGTGGCAATTCAAGT
AATGCCGGAAATGGATGGGGCGATCCACGCGAGATTCGTCCACTGGGCGTCGGAGGATCGATGGACATCC
GTAACGTCGAGCACCGTGGAGGAAATGGATCAGGCGCCACATCCAGTGACCCGCGTGATATCCGTATGAT
TGACCCACGCGATCCAATCCGGGGCGACCCACGCGGCATTTCAGGACGCCTCAACGGTACGTCAGAGATG
TGGGGACACCACCCGCAGATGTCGCACAATCAACTGCAGGGAATTAATAAGATGGTCGGACAGAGCGTTG
CGACAGCTAGTACGAGCGTTGGCACGTCAGGATCCGGAATTGGACCAGGCGGACCGGGACCAAGCACGGT
TTCGGGAAACATTCCGACGCAATGGGGTCCAGCCCAGCCCGTTAGTGTCGGAGTTAGCGGACCGAAGGAT
ATGTCGAAGCAAATTAGCGGCTGGGAAGAGCCGTCGCCTCCCCCACAACGCCGTAGCATCCCAAATTATG
ACGACGGAACGTCCCTCTGGGGACAACAGACACGCGTCCCGGCCGCTAGTGGACATTGGAAGGATATGAC
AGACTCCATTGGACGCAGCAGCCACCTGATGCGCGGACAGAGTCAGACCGGCGGAATTGGCATTGCTGGA
GTTGGAAATAGCAATGTTCCAGTGGGAGCCAATCCAAGTAATCCTATAAGCAGTGTAGTTGGACCTCAAG
CCCGGATTCCATCTGTGGGCGGCGTACAACACAAACCAGACGGCGGCGCTATGTGGGTGCATTCCGGCAA
TGTAGGTGGCAGAAATAATGTTGCTGCTGTTACTACTTGGGGAGATGACACTCATAGCGTTAATGTCGGC
GCTCCCAGCAGTGGCAGTGTATCCAGCAACAATTGGGTTGATGACAAGTCCAACTCAACCTTGGCACAAA
ACTCTTGGAGCGACCCGGCCCCTGTTGGAGTTAGTTGGGGCAATAAGCAAAGCAAACCGCCAAGCAATAG
TGCTTCATCAGGTTGGAGCACTGCTGCGGGCGTGGTGGATGGGGTTGATCTAGGATCTGAGTGGAACACG
CACGGGGGGATTATTGGAAAATCTCAGCAACAACAAAAACTAGCGGGACTTAACGTGGGAATGGTGAACG
TAATTAACGCGGAGATCATTAAGCAAAGCAAGCAATACAGGATCCTTGTCGAGAACGGCTTTAAAAAGGA
AGATGTAGAGCGGGCATTAGTGATTGCTAATATGAACATCGAAGAGGCAGCCGATATGCTCCGTGCCAAC
TCATCCCTATCAATGGATGGTTGGCGTCGACATGATGAGTCCCTTGGATCTTATGCCGACCACAATAGTT
CAACAAGCAGCGGTGGATTTGCTGGTCGTTACCCGGTCAACAGTGGACAACCTTCAATGTCCTTTCCTCA
TAATAACCTTATGAATAACATGGGAGGTACCGCTGTTACTGGAGGTAACAACAATACAAACATGACAGCT
TTACAGGTGCAAAAGTATTTAAATCAAGGGCAACATGGTGTCGCTGTTGGACCGCAAGCCGTTGGTAATT
CTTCAGCAGTATCTGTCGGATTTGGTCAGAACACGTCTAACGCAGCAGTGGCAGGAGCAGCCTCTGCAAA
TATAGCAGCAAATACAAACAACCAACCGTCTGGTCAGCAAATTCGCATGCTAGGCCAGCAAATTCAGTTG
GCCATTCATAGTGGTTTCATATCTAGTCAGATATTGACTCAACCGCTAACTCAAACAACCCTTAACCTTT
TAAACCAACTTCTTAGCAATATTAAGCATCTCCAGGCTGCACAGCAATCCCTTACCCGCGGGGGAAATGT
CAATCCAATGGCAGTGAATGTGGCTATATCTAAATACAAGCAGCAAATCCAGAATTTACAGAACCAGATA
AGTGCACAACAGGCTGTGTATGTAAAACAGCAAAATATGCAACCAACTTCACAACAACAACAGCCCCAAC
AACAGCAACTTCCTTCTGTTCATCTAAGTAACTCAGGCAACGACTATTTAAGAGGTCACGATGCAATAAA
TAATTTGCAAAGCAACTTTTCTGAGCTCAATATTAATAAGCCAAGTGGATATCAAGGAGCGTCCAATCAA
CAATCCCGATTAAATCAGTGGAAGCTTCCAGTATTAGATAAGGAGATCAACTCTGACAGTACGGAATTTT
CTCGTGCCCCAGGTGCAACGAAACAAAATTTGACGGCCAACACAAGCAACATAAACTCTTTGGGTCTTCA
AAACGATAGTACATGGTCAACTGGACGCAGTATTGGTGACGGTTGGCCTGATCCCTCATCTGATAACGAG
AATAAAGACTGGTCTGTTGCTCAGCCAACTTCAGCAGCAACTGCTTACACTGATCTGGTCCAAGAGTTTG
AGCCAGGCAAGCCATGGAAGGGTTCACAGATCAAAAGCATAGAAGATGATCCCAGCATTACACCAGGAAG
CGTTGCTAGATCTCCATTGTCTATTAATTCGACGCCAAAAGATGCTGACATATTTTCCAGTTGGTTGCTT
TTGAAAAATCTAACAGCACAGATTGATGGTCCTACTTTGCGTACACTGTGTATGCAGCATGGGCCCCTTG
TCAGCTTTCACCCGTATTTGAACCAAGGAATTGCCTTATGTAAATATACTACTCGTGAGGAGGCGAACAA
GGCGCAAATGGCGTTAAACAACTGTGTCCTCGCCAACACCACAATATTTGCTGAATCTCCCAGCGAGAAC
GAGGTGCAAAGCATTATGCAGCACTTACCACAAACTCCTTCCTCTACAAGCTCTAGTGGAACTAGTGGTG
GCAACGTCGGAGGCGTCGGCACTTCAGCCAATAATGCAAACAGTGGTTCTGCAGCTTGTCTGTCCGGAAA
CAATAGCGGCAACGGAAACGGCAGCGCGAGCGGCGCCGGCAGCGGCAACAATGGCAACAGTAGCTGCAAC
AACAGTGCCGCCGGGGGGGGCAGCAGCAGCAACAACACGATTACCACTGTAGCAAATTCGAATCTTGTTG
GTTCTAGTGGCTCTGTCTCAAATTCCTCTGGCGTTACTGCTAACTCTAGTACTGTTTCTGTAGTTAGTTG
TACAGCGAGTGGGAATTCCATAAATGGGGCAGGTACTGCAAACAGTTCTGGTTCAAAGAGTAGTGCAAAC
AATTTAGCTAGCGGCCAGTCTAGCGCTTCTAACTTAACTAATAGCACCAATTCAACATGGCGACAAACTA
GCCAAAACCAAGCTCTTCAAAGTCAAAGCAGGCCATCAGGCAGAGAAGCTGACTTTGATTATATATCTCT
CGTTTATTCCATTGTTGATGATTAATCTAGAGGGCCCGCGGTTCGAAGGTAAGCCTATCCCTAACCCTCT
CCTCGGTCTCGATTCTACGCGTACCGGTCATCATCACCATCACCATTGAGTTTAAACCCGCTGATCAGCC
TCGACTGTGCCTTCTAAGGCCTGAGCTCGCTGATCAGCCTCGATCGAGGATCCAGACATGATAAGATACA
TTGATGAGTTTGGACAAACCACAACTAGAATGCAGTGAAAAAAATGCTTTATTTGTGAAATTTGTGATGC
TATTGCTTTATTTGTAACCATTATAAGCTGCAATAAACAAGTTAACAACAACAATTGCATTCATTTTATG
TTTCAGGTTCAGGGGGAGGTGTGGGAGGTTTTTTAAAGCAAGTAAAACCTCTACAAATGTGGTATGGCTG
ATTATGATCAGTCGACCGATGCCCTTGAGAGCCTTCAACCCAGTCAGCTCCTTCCGGTGGGCGCGGGGCA
TGACTATCGTCGCCGCACTTATGACTGTCTTCTTTATCATGCAACTCGTAGGACAGGTGCCGGCAGCGCT
CTGGGTCATTTTCGGCGAGGACCGCTTTCGCTGGAGCGCGACGATGATCGGCCTGTCGCTTGCGGTATTC
GGAATCTTGCACGCCCTCGCTCAAGCCTTCGTCACTGGTCCCGCCACCAAACGTTTCGGCGAGAAGCAGG
CCATTATCGCCGGCATGGCGGCCGACGCGCTGGGCTACGTCTTGCTGGCGTTCGCGACGCGAGGCTGGAT
GGCCTTCCCCATTATGATTCTTCTCGCTTCCGGCGGCATCGGGATGCCCGCGTTGCAGGCCATGCTGTCC
AGGCAGGTAGATGACGACCATCAGGGACAGCTTCAAGGATCGCTCGCGGCTCTTACCAGCCAGCAAAAGG
CCAGGAACCGTAAAAAGGCCGCGTTGCTGGCGTTTTTCCATAGGCTCCGCCCCCCTGACGAGCATCACAA
AAATCGACGCTCAAGTCAGAGGTGGCGAAACCCGACAGGACTATAAAGATACCAGGCGTTTCCCCCTGGA
AGCTCCCTCGTGCGCTCTCCTGTTCCGACCCTGCCGCTTACCGGATACCTGTCCGCCTTTCTCCCTTCGG
GAAGCGTGGCGCTTTCTCAATGCTCACGCTGTAGGTATCTCAGTTCGGTGTAGGTCGTTCGCTCCAAGCT
GGGCTGTGTGCACGAACCCCCCGTTCAGCCCGACCGCTGCGCCTTATCCGGTAACTATCGTCTTGAGTCC
AACCCGGTAAGACACGACTTATCGCCACTGGCAGCAGCCACTGGTAACAGGATTAGCAGAGCGAGGTATG
TAGGCGGTGCTACAGAGTTCTTGAAGTGGTGGCCTAACTACGGCTACACTAGAAGGACAGTATTTGGTAT
CTGCGCTCTGCTGAAGCCAGTTACCTTCGGAAAAAGAGTTGGTAGCTCTTGATCCGGCAAACAAACCACC
GCTGGTAGCGGTGGTTTTTTTGTTTGCAAGCAGCAGATTACGCGCAGAAAAAAAGGATCTCAAGAAGATC
CTTTGATCTTTTCTACGGGGTCTGACGCTCAGTGGAACGAAAACTCACGTTAAGGGATTTTGGTCATGAG
ATTATCAAAAAGGATCTTCACCTAGATCCTTTTAAATTAAAAATGAAGTTTTAAATCAATCTAAAGTATA
TATGAGTAAACTTGGTCTGACAGTTACCAATGCTTAATCAGTGAGGCACCTATCTCAGCGATCTGTCTAT
TTCGTTCATCCATAGTTGCCTGACTCCCCGTCGTGTAGATAACTACGATACGGGAGGGCTTACCATCTGG
CCCCAGTGCTGCAATGATACCGCGAGACCCACGCTCACCGGCTCCAGATTTATCAGCAATAAACCAGCCA
GCCGGAAGGGCCGAGCGCAGAAGTGGTCCTGCAACTTTATCCGCCTCCATCCAGTCTATTAATTGTTGCC
GGGAAGCTAGAGTAAGTAGTTCGCCAGTTAATAGTTTGCGCAACGTTGTTGCCATTGCTGCAGGCATCGT
GGTGTCACGCTCGTCGTTTGGTATGGCTTCATTCAGCTCCGGTTCCCAACGATCAAGGCGAGTTACATGA
TCCCCCATGTTGTGCAAAAAAGCGGTTAGCTCCTTCGGTCCTCCGATCGTTGTCAGAAGTAAGTTGGCCG
CAGTGTTATCACTCATGGTTATGGCAGCACTGCATAATTCTCTTACTGTCATGCCATCCGTAAGATGCTT
TTCTGTGACTGGTGAGTACTCAACCAAGTCATTCTGAGAATAGTGTATGCGGCGACCGAGTTGCTCTTGC
CCGGCGTCAACACGGGATAATACCGCGCCACATAGCAGAACTTTAAAAGTGCTCATCATTGGAAAACGTT
CTTCGGGGCGAAAACTCTCAAGGATCTTACCGCTGTTGAGATCCAGTTCGATGTAACCCACTCGTGCACC
CAACTGATCTTCAGCATCTTTTACTTTCACCAGCGTTTCTGGGTGAGCAAAAACAGGAAGGCAAAATGCC
GCAAAAAAGGGAATAAGGGCGACACGGAAATGTTGAATACTCATACTCTTCCTTTTTCAATATTATTGAA
GCATTTATCAGGGTTATTGTCTCATGAGCGGATACATATTTGAATGTATTTAGAAAAATAAACAAATAGG
GGTTCCGCGCACATTTCCCCGAAAAGTGCCACCTGACGTCTAAGAAACCATTATTATCATGACATTAACC
TATAAAAATAGGCGTATCACGAGGCCCTTTCGT
